>Addgene plasmid #112354 | pMYNN-donor | depositor full sequence | sequence record 211745 | Full Sequence
GACCTGCAGGCATGCAAGCTTGGCGTAATCATGGTCATAGCTGTTTCCTGTGTGAAATTGTTATCCGCTC
ACAATTCCACACAACATACGAGCCGGAAGCATAAAGTGTAAAGCCTGGGGTGCCTAATGAGTGAGCTAAC
TCACATTAATTGCGTTGCGCTCACTGCCCGCTTTCCAGTCGGGAAACCTGTCGTGCCAGCTGCATTAATG
AATCGGCCAACGCGCGGGGAGAGGCGGTTTGCGTATTGGGCGCTCTTCCGCTTCCTCGCTCACTGACTCG
CTGCGCTCGGTCGTTCGGCTGCGGCGAGCGGTATCAGCTCACTCAAAGGCGGTAATACGGTTATCCACAG
AATCAGGGGATAACGCAGGAAAGAACATGTGAGCAAAAGGCCAGCAAAAGGCCAGGAACCGTAAAAAGGC
CGCGTTGCTGGCGTTTTTCCATAGGCTCCGCCCCCCTGACGAGCATCACAAAAATCGACGCTCAAGTCAG
AGGTGGCGAAACCCGACAGGACTATAAAGATACCAGGCGTTTCCCCCTGGAAGCTCCCTCGTGCGCTCTC
CTGTTCCGACCCTGCCGCTTACCGGATACCTGTCCGCCTTTCTCCCTTCGGGAAGCGTGGCGCTTTCTCA
TAGCTCACGCTGTAGGTATCTCAGTTCGGTGTAGGTCGTTCGCTCCAAGCTGGGCTGTGTGCACGAACCC
CCCGTTCAGCCCGACCGCTGCGCCTTATCCGGTAACTATCGTCTTGAGTCCAACCCGGTAAGACACGACT
TATCGCCACTGGCAGCAGCCACTGGTAACAGGATTAGCAGAGCGAGGTATGTAGGCGGTGCTACAGAGTT
CTTGAAGTGGTGGCCTAACTACGGCTACACTAGAAGGACAGTATTTGGTATCTGCGCTCTGCTGAAGCCA
GTTACCTTCGGAAAAAGAGTTGGTAGCTCTTGATCCGGCAAACAAACCACCGCTGGTAGCGGTGGTTTTT
TTGTTTGCAAGCAGCAGATTACGCGCAGAAAAAAAGGATCTCAAGAAGATCCTTTGATCTTTTCTACGGG
GTCTGACGCTCAGTGGAACGAAAACTCACGTTAAGGGATTTTGGTCATGAGATTATCAAAAAGGATCTTC
ACCTAGATCCTTTTAAATTAAAAATGAAGTTTTAAATCAATCTAAAGTATATATGAGTAAACTTGGTCTG
ACAGTTACCAATGCTTAATCAGTGAGGCACCTATCTCAGCGATCTGTCTATTTCGTTCATCCATAGTTGC
CTGACTCCCCGTCGTGTAGATAACTACGATACGGGAGGGCTTACCATCTGGCCCCAGTGCTGCAATGATA
CCGCGAGACCCACGCTCACCGGCTCCAGATTTATCAGCAATAAACCAGCCAGCCGGAAGGGCCGAGCGCA
GAAGTGGTCCTGCAACTTTATCCGCCTCCATCCAGTCTATTAATTGTTGCCGGGAAGCTAGAGTAAGTAG
TTCGCCAGTTAATAGTTTGCGCAACGTTGTTGCCATTGCTACAGGCATCGTGGTGTCACGCTCGTCGTTT
GGTATGGCTTCATTCAGCTCCGGTTCCCAACGATCAAGGCGAGTTACATGATCCCCCATGTTGTGCAAAA
AAGCGGTTAGCTCCTTCGGTCCTCCGATCGTTGTCAGAAGTAAGTTGGCCGCAGTGTTATCACTCATGGT
TATGGCAGCACTGCATAATTCTCTTACTGTCATGCCATCCGTAAGATGCTTTTCTGTGACTGGTGAGTAC
TCAACCAAGTCATTCTGAGAATAGTGTATGCGGCGACCGAGTTGCTCTTGCCCGGCGTCAATACGGGATA
ATACCGCGCCACATAGCAGAACTTTAAAAGTGCTCATCATTGGAAAACGTTCTTCGGGGCGAAAACTCTC
AAGGATCTTACCGCTGTTGAGATCCAGTTCGATGTAACCCACTCGTGCACCCAACTGATCTTCAGCATCT
TTTACTTTCACCAGCGTTTCTGGGTGAGCAAAAACAGGAAGGCAAAATGCCGCAAAAAAGGGAATAAGGG
CGACACGGAAATGTTGAATACTCATACTCTTCCTTTTTCAATATTATTGAAGCATTTATCAGGGTTATTG
TCTCATGAGCGGATACATATTTGAATGTATTTAGAAAAATAAACAAATAGGGGTTCCGCGCACATTTCCC
CGAAAAGTGCCACCTGACGTCTAAGAAACCATTATTATCATGACATTAACCTATAAAAATAGGCGTATCA
CGAGGCCCTTTCGTCTCGCGCGTTTCGGTGATGACGGTGAAAACCTCTGACACATGCAGCTCCCGGAGAC
GGTCACAGCTTGTCTGTAAGCGGATGCCGGGAGCAGACAAGCCCGTCAGGGCGCGTCAGCGGGTGTTGGC
GGGTGTCGGGGCTGGCTTAACTATGCGGCATCAGAGCAGATTGTACTGAGAGTGCACCATATGCGGTGTG
AAATACCGCACAGATGCGTAAGGAGAAAATACCGCATCAGGCGCCATTCGCCATTCAGGCTGCGCAACTG
TTGGGAAGGGCGATCGGTGCGGGCCTCTTCGCTATTACGCCAGCTGGCGAAAGGGGGATGTGCTGCAAGG
CGATTAAGTTGGGTAACGCCAGGGTTTTCCCAGTCACGACGTTGTAAAACGACGGCCAGTGAATTCGAGC
TCGGTACCCTGATTGCTCCCTTGAGTAGAGCAGAATTTCTCACCTCTGAAAATATATGAAAGTGCCATAC
ATACTGTTCTGAACTCACAGAATAATATGAACAACTTATTAAAAACATTCAGTGAATGAAAAGAGTATTT
CTTATCACTGTTTAATATTTTGAGGGAGTTAAAGAAGTATAACGACATTTACTCTCAAAGAATTTACAGT
CTGGTTGAGGATTCAAGGCATACCTGAGTAGAATGTTAAATGGCAATAAGAGAGATAGATGCCACAAGGC
AGTATATGAAAATTGACAAATGTGTGATTAAGCCGATATAACAGCTCACCCTGTTTCATTCTTAATCAAG
TCCATTTTTTTAAATGGAGTTGGTGCTTGAACTTAACCTTGAGGCCCAGATTGAATTTACATAGATAGTG
AGGAGGGCATATGTACAAAAGAGAAACCGCTTGAGTAAAGGTATGGTGGTTGGAATGTAATTTCTGGGAA
TGGTAAGTACATTAGTCTACCTCAGGGGTTTAGTTTTGTTTTAAAGATAATGTAGATTTTTTTTTCCTTC
CATTCTAGGTGCAGATAAAACTCTAGACTCCAGTGCAGAGGATCATACTTTGAGTGAACAGGATTCCATA
CAAAAAAGTCCTTTATCAGAAACTATGGATGTGAAGCCTTCTGATATGACTTTACCATTAGCTCTTCCAC
TTGGGACTGAGGACCATCACATGCTTCTGCCTGTCACGGATACTCAGTCTCCTACATCAGATACATTGTT
GAGGTCAACTGTGAATGGGTATTCAGAACCACAGTTGATTTTTTTACAACAATTATACGGGATTCCAACT
ACTGCAAGCGAGAATCTTTATTTTCAGGGCGCCGCCAAATTCAAAGAAACCGCTGCTGCTAAATTCGAAC
GCCAGCACATGGACAGCGGAGGTGGAGGTTCGAGCGGTCCCTCGGGTTCGTCGAGCCTGGAAGTTCTGTT
CCAGGGGCCCCTGTCGTCGAGCGGTCCCTCGGGTTCGATGGTGAGCAAAGGCGAGGAGCTGTTCACCGGG
GTGGTGCCCATCCTGGTCGAGCTGGACGGCGACGTAAACGGCCACAAGTTCAGCGTGTCCGGCGAGGGCG
AGGGCGATGCCACCTACGGCAAGCTGACCCTGAAGTTCATCTGCACCACCGGCAAGCTGCCCGTGCCCTG
GCCCACCCTCGTGACCACCCTGACCTACGGCGTGCAGTGCTTCAGCCGCTACCCCGACCACATGAAGCAG
CACGACTTCTTCAAGTCCGCCATGCCCGAAGGCTACGTCCAGGAGCGCACCATCTTCTTCAAGGACGACG
GCAACTACAAGACCCGCGCCGAGGTGAAGTTCGAGGGCGACACCCTGGTGAACCGCATCGAGCTGAAGGG
CATCGACTTCAAGGAGGACGGCAACATCCTGGGGCACAAGCTGGAGTACAACTACAACAGCCACAACGTC
TATATCATGGCCGACAAGCAGAAGAACGGCATCAAGGTGAACTTCAAGATCCGCCACAACATCGAGGACG
GCAGCGTGCAGCTCGCCGACCACTACCAGCAGAACACCCCCATCGGCGACGGCCCCGTGCTGCTGCCCGA
CAACCACTACCTGAGCACCCAGTCCGCCCTGAGCAAAGACCCCAACGAGAAGCGCGATCACATGGTCCTT
AAGGAGTTCGTGACCGCCGCCGGGATCACTCTCGGCATGGACGAGCTGTACAAGTAATGATCTAGAGTCG
AGTTAATTAAGAATTCCGCCCCCCCCCCTCTCCCTCCCCCCCCCTAACGTTACTGGCCGAAGCCGCTTGG
AATAAGGCCGGTGTGCGTTTGTCTATATGTTATTTTCCACCATATTGCCGTCTTTTGGCAATGTGAGGGC
CCGGAAACCTGGCCCTGTCTTCTTGACGAGCATTCCTAGGGGTCTTTCCCCTCTCGCCAAAGGAATGCAG
GGTCTGTTGAATGTCGTGAAGGAAGCAGTTCCTCTGGAAGCTTCTTGAAGACAAACAACGTCTGTAGCGA
CCCTTTGCAGGCAGCGGAACCCCCCACCTGGCGACAGGTGCCTCTGCGGCCAAAAGCCACGTGTATAAGA
TACACCTGCAAAGGCGGCACAACCCCAGTGCCACGTTGTGAGTTGGATAGTTGTGGAAAGAGTCAAATGG
CTCTCCTCAAGCGTATTCAACAAGGGGCTGAAGGATGCCCAGAAGGTACCCCATTGTATGGGATCTGATC
TGGGGCCTCGGTGCACATGCTTTACATGTGTTTAGTCGAGGTTAAAAAAACGTCTAGGCCCCCCGAACCA
CGGGGACGTGGTTTTCCTTTGAAAAACACGATGATAATATGGCCACAACCTGTTACATTGCACAAGATAA
AAATATATCATCACGAACAGTAAAACTGTCTGCTTACATAAACAGTAATACAAGGGGTGTTATGGGATCG
GCCATTGAACAAGATGGATTGCACGCAGGTTCTCCGGCCGCTTGGGTGGAGAGGCTATTCGGCTATGACT
GGGCACAACAGACAATCGGCTGCTCTGATGCCGCCGTGTTCCGGCTGTCAGCGCAGGGGCGCCCGGTTCT
TTTTGTCAAGACCGACCTGTCCGGTGCCCTGAATGAACTGCAGGACGAGGCAGCGCGGCTATCGTGGCTG
GCCACGACGGGCGTTCCTTGCGCAGCTGTGCTCGACGTTGTCACTGAAGCGGGAAGGGACTGGCTGCTAT
TGGGCGAAGTGCCGGGGCAGGATCTCCTGTCATCTCACCTTGCTCCTGCCGAGAAAGTATCCATCATGGC
TGATGCAATGCGGCGGCTGCATACGCTTGATCCGGCTACCTGCCCATTCGACCACCAAGCGAAACATCGC
ATCGAGCGAGCACGTACTCGGATGGAAGCCGGTCTTGTCGATCAGGATGATCTGGACGAAGAGCATCAGG
GGCTCGCGCCAGCCGAACTGTTCGCCAGGCTCAAGGCGCGCATGCCCGACGGCGAGGATCTCGTCGTGAC
CCATGGCGATGCCTGCTTGCCGAATATCATGGTGGAAAATGGCCGCTTTTCTGGATTCATCGACTGTGGC
CGGCTGGGTGTGGCGGACCGCTATCAGGACATAGCGTTGGCTACCCGTGATATTGCTGAAGAGCTTGGCG
GCGAATGGGCTGACCGCTTCCTCGTGCTTTACGGTATCGCCGCTCCCGATTCGCAGCGCATCGCCTTCTA
TCGCCTTCTTGACGAGTTCTTCTGAGTCTGATGACTTTGTAAGGAATATGGAATTGCTAAGATATCATTG
GTAGCAAACATCTCTGGTAAGGTGCATATATTCATATTAAATTCCCATTCATTTGAGTTGTGACCATTAT
TTTTCATTCACTGAAGTAAAAGCACCTGATGCTGCATCACAACTGCAATGTTTGTTTTTATTTTTGGCTT
TATGTCTATACTCCACAGAGAGCTTTTTAAGTAATGAATTATGTAGCACTATTTTGGGTGGATGAGTTTT
ATTTTCTTTTAAAGCTGCCTTAATTCCATTTTTATTTTGCATTTTAGAATTGCCCTTCATTTACTAAATC
AGCCAGTTAATGTGATTCAGTTGTGACCTGTGGGATTTTAAAATTTTCCTGCCCTCATAATTTAAGCAAA
ATCCACGATAGTATCAGCCCAAGAGTGTGTTGCTATTTGTAAGCCCCATGGATCAATACATAAACTATGC
ATAAAAATAAAATTTCATATTTTCGCTCGTAAAAATTTAGGCGCTGAATAAGAATTGTGCTATTTCTCTA
TTAATATATTGTTAGAAATAACTTTTCTAATGAAACAAAAATGTTTCTCAAAATCTAGAAAAGTGCATAT
AAATTTTTGTTCATTTAGAACTGAGTATTCTGGAGAAAACCAATGGTCAGCACTTTTGGTTTGAGTTATC
TGAGATTGTATTTTCAAAATGAATTTTAAGTAGATATTTGGTGTTTTTATCTTGTCAAAGACAGTTTCAA
AATTTGATTCAGTTTATGTTTTATTCCGTTCTAAAATATTGGAGATGAGGAAAATGTACTTGAGTTTTGA
AATATTTTGGTAAGCCTCTCTTACTCCTGTTATGCACTTTTTAAAATAAATACTGAATTCCAGAAAGAAT
TTTCTAGATATAAACTTAATGCATACTAGAAATCACTTGGCTTCTAAATTTGGTACATTATATTGCATAA
AGAGTTAAGAAATTAACCTCAATTATAAGTAAACATTTTGAGTTACCAGAAAGC
Features (pLannotate 1.2.2; 17 found; start..end, strand, type, name):
     58..74      -  protein_bind   lac operator: The lac repressor binds to the lac operator to inhibit transcription in E. coli. This inhibition can be relieved by adding lactose or isopropyl-β-D-thiogalactopyranoside (IPTG). lac repressor encoded by lacI
     82..112     -  promoter       lac promoter: promoter for the E. coli lac operon
    127..148     -  protein_bind   CAP binding site: CAP binding activates transcription in the presence of cAMP. E. coli catabolite activator protein
    161..253     -  CDS            lacI (fragment): lac repressor; lacI; The lac repressor binds to the lac operator to inhibit transcription in E. coli. This inhibition can be relieved by adding lactose or isopropyl-β-D-thiogalactopyranoside (IPTG).
    436..1024    -  rep_origin     ori: high-copy-number ColE1/pMB1/pBR322/pUC origin of replication
   1195..2055    -  CDS            AmpR: β-lactamase; bla; confers resistance to ampicillin, carbenicillin, and related antibiotics
   2056..2160    -  promoter       AmpR promoter: bla
   2255..2290    +  CDS            rop (fragment): Rop protein, which maintains plasmids at low copy number; rop
   2392..2491    +  misc_feature   bom (fragment): basis of mobility region from pBR322
   2497..2654    -  CDS            lacZα (fragment): LacZα fragment of β-galactosidase; lacZ fragment
   3228..3488    +  CDS            MYNN (fragment): MYNN_HUMAN - Also known as OSZF, ZBTB31. Experimental evidence at protein level: Swiss-Prot protein existence level 1. From Homo sapiens (Human).
   3509..3529    +  CDS            capTEV™ (fragment): composite tag for in vivo biotinylation, TEV protease cleavage, and 6xHis tagging
   3543..3587    +  CDS            S-Tag: affinity and epitope tag derived from pancreatic ribonuclease A
   3678..4397    +  CDS            EGFP: the original enhanced GFP (Yang et al., 1996) mammalian codon-optimized
   4435..5020    +  misc_feature   IRES2: internal ribosome entry site (IRES) of the encephalomyocarditis virus (EMCV)
   5102..5905    +  CDS            NeoR/KanR: aminoglycoside phosphotransferase from Tn5; aph(3')-II (or nptII); confers resistance to neomycin, kanamycin, and G418 (Geneticin®)
   6914..21      +  misc_feature   MCS (fragment) (across the origin): pUC18/19 multiple cloning site
