>Addgene plasmid #112354 | pMYNN-donor | addgene full sequence | sequence record 229671 | Addgene NGS Result
GACCTGCAGGCATGCAAGCTTGGCGTAATCATGGTCATAGCTGTTTCCTGTGTGAAATTGTTATCCGCTC
ACAATTCCACACAACATACGAGCCGGAAGCATAAAGTGTAAAGCCTGGGGTGCCTAATGAGTGAGCTAAC
TCACATTAATTGCGTTGCGCTCACTGCCCGCTTTCCAGTCGGGAAACCTGTCGTGCCAGCTGCATTAATG
AATCGGCCAACGCGCGGGGAGAGGCGGTTTGCGTATTGGGCGCTCTTCCGCTTCCTCGCTCACTGACTCG
CTGCGCTCGGTCGTTCGGCTGCGGCGAGCGGTATCAGCTCACTCAAAGGCGGTAATACGGTTATCCACAG
AATCAGGGGATAACGCAGGAAAGAACATGTGAGCAAAAGGCCAGCAAAAGGCCAGGAACCGTAAAAAGGC
CGCGTTGCTGGCGTTTTTCCATAGGCTCCGCCCCCCTGACGAGCATCACAAAAATCGACGCTCAAGTCAG
AGGTGGCGAAACCCGACAGGACTATAAAGATACCAGGCGTTTCCCCCTGGAAGCTCCCTCGTGCGCTCTC
CTGTTCCGACCCTGCCGCTTACCGGATACCTGTCCGCCTTTCTCCCTTCGGGAAGCGTGGCGCTTTCTCA
TAGCTCACGCTGTAGGTATCTCAGTTCGGTGTAGGTCGTTCGCTCCAAGCTGGGCTGTGTGCACGAACCC
CCCGTTCAGCCCGACCGCTGCGCCTTATCCGGTAACTATCGTCTTGAGTCCAACCCGGTAAGACACGACT
TATCGCCACTGGCAGCAGCCACTGGTAACAGGATTAGCAGAGCGAGGTATGTAGGCGGTGCTACAGAGTT
CTTGAAGTGGTGGCCTAACTACGGCTACACTAGAAGAACAGTATTTGGTATCTGCGCTCTGCTGAAGCCA
GTTACCTTCGGAAAAAGAGTTGGTAGCTCTTGATCCGGCAAACAAACCACCGCTGGTAGCGGTGGTTTTT
TTGTTTGCAAGCAGCAGATTACGCGCAGAAAAAAAGGATCTCAAGAAGATCCTTTGATCTTTTCTACGGG
GTCTGACGCTCAGTGGAACGAAAACTCACGTTAAGGGATTTTGGTCATGAGATTATCAAAAAGGATCTTC
ACCTAGATCCTTTTAAATTAAAAATGAAGTTTTAAATCAATCTAAAGTATATATGAGTAAACTTGGTCTG
ACAGTTACCAATGCTTAATCAGTGAGGCACCTATCTCAGCGATCTGTCTATTTCGTTCATCCATAGTTGC
CTGACTCCCCGTCGTGTAGATAACTACGATACGGGAGGGCTTACCATCTGGCCCCAGTGCTGCAATGATA
CCGCGAGACCCACGCTCACCGGCTCCAGATTTATCAGCAATAAACCAGCCAGCCGGAAGGGCCGAGCGCA
GAAGTGGTCCTGCAACTTTATCCGCCTCCATCCAGTCTATTAATTGTTGCCGGGAAGCTAGAGTAAGTAG
TTCGCCAGTTAATAGTTTGCGCAACGTTGTTGCCATTGCTACAGGCATCGTGGTGTCACGCTCGTCGTTT
GGTATGGCTTCATTCAGCTCCGGTTCCCAACGATCAAGGCGAGTTACATGATCCCCCATGTTGTGCAAAA
AAGCGGTTAGCTCCTTCGGTCCTCCGATCGTTGTCAGAAGTAAGTTGGCCGCAGTGTTATCACTCATGGT
TATGGCAGCACTGCATAATTCTCTTACTGTCATGCCATCCGTAAGATGCTTTTCTGTGACTGGTGAGTAC
TCAACCAAGTCATTCTGAGAATAGTGTATGCGGCGACCGAGTTGCTCTTGCCCGGCGTCAATACGGGATA
ATACCGCGCCACATAGCAGAACTTTAAAAGTGCTCATCATTGGAAAACGTTCTTCGGGGCGAAAACTCTC
AAGGATCTTACCGCTGTTGAGATCCAGTTCGATGTAACCCACTCGTGCACCCAACTGATCTTCAGCATCT
TTTACTTTCACCAGCGTTTCTGGGTGAGCAAAAACAGGAAGGCAAAATGCCGCAAAAAAGGGAATAAGGG
CGACACGGAAATGTTGAATACTCATACTCTTCCTTTTTCAATATTATTGAAGCATTTATCAGGGTTATTG
TCTCATGAGCGGATACATATTTGAATGTATTTAGAAAAATAAACAAATAGGGGTTCCGCGCACATTTCCC
CGAAAAGTGCCACCTGACGTCTAAGAAACCATTATTATCATGACATTAACCTATAAAAATAGGCGTATCA
CGAGGCCCTTTCGTCTCGCGCGTTTCGGTGATGACGGTGAAAACCTCTGACACATGCAGCTCCCGGAGAC
GGTCACAGCTTGTCTGTAAGCGGATGCCGGGAGCAGACAAGCCCGTCAGGGCGCGTCAGCGGGTGTTGGC
GGGTGTCGGGGCTGGCTTAACTATGCGGCATCAGAGCAGATTGTACTGAGAGTGCACCATATGCGGTGTG
AAATACCGCACAGATGCGTAAGGAGAAAATACCGCATCAGGCGCCATTCGCCATTCAGGCTGCGCAACTG
TTGGGAAGGGCGATCGGTGCGGGCCTCTTCGCTATTACGCCAGCTGGCGAAAGGGGGATGTGCTGCAAGG
CGATTAAGTTGGGTAACGCCAGGGTTTTCCCAGTCACGACGTTGTAAAACGACGGCCAGTGAATTCGAGC
TCGGTACCCTGATTGCTCCCTTGAGTAGAGCAGAATTTCTCACCTCTGAAAATATATGAAAGTGCCATAC
ATACTGTTCTGAACTCACAGAATAATATGAACAACTTATTAAAAACATTCAGTGAATGAAAAGAGTATTT
CTTATCACTGTTTAATATTTTGAGGGAGTTAAAGAAGTATAACGACATTTACTCTCAAAGAATTTACAGT
CTGGTTGAGGATTCAAGGCATACCTGAGTAGAATGTTAAATGGCAATAAGAGAGATAGATGCCACAAGGC
AGTATATGAAAATTGACAAATGTGTGATTAAGCCGATATAACAGCTCACCCTGTTTCATTCTTAATCAAG
TCCATTTTTTTAAATGGAGTTGGTGCTTGAACTTAACCTTGAGGCCCAGATTGAATTTACATAGATAGTG
AGGAGGGCATATGTACAAAAGAGAAACCGCTTGAGTAAAGGTATGGTGGTTGGAATGTAATTTCTGGGAA
TGGTAAGTACATTAGTCTACCTCAGGGGTTTAGTTTTGTTTTAAAGATAATGTAGATTTTTTTTTCCTTC
CATTCTAGGTGCAGATAAAACTCTAGACTCCAGTGCAGAGGATCATACTTTGAGTGAACAGGATTCCATA
CAAAAAAGTCCTTTATCAGAAACTATGGATGTGAAGCCTTCTGATATGACTTTACCATTAGCTCTTCCAC
TTGGGACTGAGGACCATCACATGCTTCTGCCTGTCACGGATACTCAGTCTCCTACATCAGATACATTGTT
GAGGTCAACTGTGAATGGGTATTCAGAACCACAGTTGATTTTTTTACAACAATTATACGGGATTCCAACT
ACTGCAAGCGAGAATCTTTATTTTCAGGGCGCCGCCAAATTCAAAGAAACCGCTGCTGCTAAATTCGAAC
GCCAGCACATGGACAGCGGAGGTGGAGGTTCGAGCGGTCCCTCGGGTTCGTCGAGCCTGGAAGTTCTGTT
CCAGGGGCCCCTGTCGTCGAGCGGTCCCTCGGGTTCGATGGTGAGCAAAGGCGAGGAGCTGTTCACCGGG
GTGGTGCCCATCCTGGTCGAGCTGGACGGCGACGTAAACGGCCACAAGTTCAGCGTGTCCGGCGAGGGCG
AGGGCGATGCCACCTACGGCAAGCTGACCCTGAAGTTCATCTGCACCACCGGCAAGCTGCCCGTGCCCTG
GCCCACCCTCGTGACCACCCTGACCTACGGCGTGCAGTGCTTCAGCCGCTACCCCGACCACATGAAGCAG
CACGACTTCTTCAAGTCCGCCATGCCCGAAGGCTACGTCCAGGAGCGCACCATCTTCTTCAAGGACGACG
GCAACTACAAGACCCGCGCCGAGGTGAAGTTCGAGGGCGACACCCTGGTGAACCGCATCGAGCTGAAGGG
CATCGACTTCAAGGAGGACGGCAACATCCTGGGGCACAAGCTGGAGTACAACTACAACAGCCACAACGTC
TATATCATGGCCGACAAGCAGAAGAACGGCATCAAGGTGAACTTCAAGATCCGCCACAACATCGAGGACG
GCAGCGTGCAGCTCGCCGACCACTACCAGCAGAACACCCCCATCGGCGACGGCCCCGTGCTGCTGCCCGA
CAACCACTACCTGAGCACCCAGTCCGCCCTGAGCAAAGACCCCAACGAGAAGCGCGATCACATGGTCCTT
AAGGAGTTCGTGACCGCCGCCGGGATCACTCTCGGCATGGACGAGCTGTACAAGTAATGATCTAGAGTCG
AGTTAATTAAGAATTCCGCCCCCCCCCCTCTCCCTCCCCCCCCCTAACGTTACTGGCCGAAGCCGCTTGG
AATAAGGCCGGTGTGCGTTTGTCTATATGTTATTTTCCACCATATTGCCGTCTTTTGGCAATGTGAGGGC
CCGGAAACCTGGCCCTGTCTTCTTGACGAGCATTCCTAGGGGTCTTTCCCCTCTCGCCAAAGGAATGCAG
GGTCTGTTGAATGTCGTGAAGGAAGCAGTTCCTCTGGAAGCTTCTTGAAGACAAACAACGTCTGTAGCGA
CCCTTTGCAGGCAGCGGAACCCCCCACCTGGCGACAGGTGCCTCTGCGGCCAAAAGCCACGTGTATAAGA
TACACCTGCAAAGGCGGCACAACCCCAGTGCCACGTTGTGAGTTGGATAGTTGTGGAAAGAGTCAAATGG
CTCTCCTCAAGCGTATTCAACAAGGGGCTGAAGGATGCCCAGAAGGTACCCCATTGTATGGGATCTGATC
TGGGGCCTCGGTGCACATGCTTTACATGTGTTTAGTCGAGGTTAAAAAAACGTCTAGGCCCCCCGAACCA
CGGGGACGTGGTTTTCCTTTGAAAAACACGATGATAATATGGCCACAACCTGTTACATTGCACAAGATAA
AAATATATCATCACGAACAGTAAAACTGTCTGCTTACATAAACAGTAATACAAGGGGTGTTATGGGATCG
GCCATTGAACAAGATGGATTGCACGCAGGTTCTCCGGCCGCTTGGGTGGAGAGGCTATTCGGCTATGACT
GGGCACAACAGACAATCGGCTGCTCTGATGCCGCCGTGTTCCGGCTGTCAGCGCAGGGGCGCCCGGTTCT
TTTTGTCAAGACCGACCTGTCCGGTGCCCTGAATGAACTGCAGGACGAGGCAGCGCGGCTATCGTGGCTG
GCCACGACGGGCGTTCCTTGCGCAGCTGTGCTCGACGTTGTCACTGAAGCGGGAAGGGACTGGCTGCTAT
TGGGCGAAGTGCCGGGGCAGGATCTCCTGTCATCTCACCTTGCTCCTGCCGAGAAAGTATCCATCATGGC
TGATGCAATGCGGCGGCTGCATACGCTTGATCCGGCTACCTGCCCATTCGACCACCAAGCGAAACATCGC
ATCGAGCGAGCACGTACTCGGATGGAAGCCGGTCTTGTCGATCAGGATGATCTGGACGAAGAGCATCAGG
GGCTCGCGCCAGCCGAACTGTTCGCCAGGCTCAAGGCGCGCATGCCCGACGGCGAGGATCTCGTCGTGAC
CCATGGCGATGCCTGCTTGCCGAATATCATGGTGGAAAATGGCCGCTTTTCTGGATTCATCGACTGTGGC
CGGCTGGGTGTGGCGGACCGCTATCAGGACATAGCGTTGGCTACCCGTGATATTGCTGAAGAGCTTGGCG
GCGAATGGGCTGACCGCTTCCTCGTGCTTTACGGTATCGCCGCTCCCGATTCGCAGCGCATCGCCTTCTA
TCGCCTTCTTGACGAGTTCTTCTGAGTCTGATGACTTTGTAAGGAATATGGAATTGCTAAGATATCATTG
GTAGCAAACATCTCTGGTAAGGTGCATATATTCATATTAAATTCCCATTCATTTGAGTTGTGACCATTAT
TTTTCATTCACTGAAGTAAAAGCACCTGATGCTGCATCACAACTGCAATGTTTGTTTTTATTTTTGGCTT
TATGTCTATACTCCACAGAGAGCTTTTTAAGTAATGAATTATGTAGCACTATTTTGGGTGGATGAGTTTT
ATTTTCTTTTAAAGCTGCCTTAATTCCATTTTTATTTTGCATTTTAGAATTGCCCTTCATTTACTAAATC
AGCCAGTTAATGTGATTCAGTTGTGACCTGTGGGATTTTAAAATTTTCCTGCCCTCATAATTTAAGCAAA
ATCCACGATAGTATCAGCCCAAGAGTGTGTTGCTATTTGTAAGCCCCATGGATCAATACATAAACTATGC
ATAAAAATAAAATTTCATATTTTCGCTCGTAAAAATTTAGGCGCTGAATAAGAATTGTGCTATTTCTCTA
TTAATATATTGTTAGAAATAACTTTTCTAATGAAACAAAAATGTTTCTCAAAATCTAGAAAAGTGCATAT
AAATTTTTGTTCATTTAGAACTGAGTATTCTGGAGAAAACCAATGGTCAGCACTTTTGGTTTGAGTTATC
TGAGATTGTATTTTCAAAATGAATTTTAAGTAGATATTTGGTGTTTTTATCTTGTCAAAGACAGTTTCAA
AATTTGATTCAGTTTATGTTTTATTCCGTTCTAAAATATTGGAGATGAGGAAAATGTACTTGAGTTTTGA
AATATTTTGGTAAGCCTCTCTTACTCCTGTTATGCACTTTTTAAAATAAATACTGAATTCCAGAAAGAAT
TTTCTAGATATAAACTTAATGCATACTAGAAATCACTTGGCTTCTAAATTTGGTACATTATATTGCATAA
AGAGTTAAGAAATTAACCTCAATTATAAGTAAACATTTTGAGTTACCAGAAAGC
Features (pLannotate 1.2.2; 17 found; start..end, strand, type, name):
     58..74      -  protein_bind   lac operator: The lac repressor binds to the lac operator to inhibit transcription in E. coli. This inhibition can be relieved by adding lactose or isopropyl-β-D-thiogalactopyranoside (IPTG). lac repressor encoded by lacI
     82..112     -  promoter       lac promoter: promoter for the E. coli lac operon
    127..148     -  protein_bind   CAP binding site: CAP binding activates transcription in the presence of cAMP. E. coli catabolite activator protein
    161..253     -  CDS            lacI (fragment): lac repressor; lacI; The lac repressor binds to the lac operator to inhibit transcription in E. coli. This inhibition can be relieved by adding lactose or isopropyl-β-D-thiogalactopyranoside (IPTG).
    436..1024    -  rep_origin     ori: high-copy-number ColE1/pMB1/pBR322/pUC origin of replication
   1195..2055    -  CDS            AmpR: β-lactamase; bla; confers resistance to ampicillin, carbenicillin, and related antibiotics
   2056..2160    -  promoter       AmpR promoter: bla
   2255..2290    +  CDS            rop (fragment): Rop protein, which maintains plasmids at low copy number; rop
   2392..2491    +  misc_feature   bom (fragment): basis of mobility region from pBR322
   2497..2654    -  CDS            lacZα (fragment): LacZα fragment of β-galactosidase; lacZ fragment
   3228..3488    +  CDS            MYNN (fragment): MYNN_HUMAN - Also known as OSZF, ZBTB31. Experimental evidence at protein level: Swiss-Prot protein existence level 1. From Homo sapiens (Human).
   3509..3529    +  CDS            capTEV™ (fragment): composite tag for in vivo biotinylation, TEV protease cleavage, and 6xHis tagging
   3543..3587    +  CDS            S-Tag: affinity and epitope tag derived from pancreatic ribonuclease A
   3678..4397    +  CDS            EGFP: the original enhanced GFP (Yang et al., 1996) mammalian codon-optimized
   4435..5020    +  misc_feature   IRES2: internal ribosome entry site (IRES) of the encephalomyocarditis virus (EMCV)
   5102..5905    +  CDS            NeoR/KanR: aminoglycoside phosphotransferase from Tn5; aph(3')-II (or nptII); confers resistance to neomycin, kanamycin, and G418 (Geneticin®)
   6914..21      +  misc_feature   MCS (fragment) (across the origin): pUC18/19 multiple cloning site
