[The description below was written by a language model from this plasmid's Addgene catalogue record and pLannotate feature annotations shown in this document.]
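Description:
pMYNN-donor is a homology-directed repair template for CRISPR knock-in, built by Gibson assembly in the high-copy pUC19 cloning backbone and intended to tag the human zinc-finger transcription factor MYNN (also called ZBTB31, OSZF) with GFP at its endogenous locus. The plasmid is about 6.9 kb and is propagated in E. coli through the pUC-type ColE1 origin, with β-lactamase (AmpR) and its own promoter providing ampicillin selection. Remnants of the pUC19 lac promoter/operator, lacZα and multiple cloning site flank the insert and are not relevant to its function in human cells.

The payload consists of MYNN homology arms, amplified from K562 genomic DNA, surrounding an EGFP-IRES-Neo cassette. The feature table identifies a fragment of MYNN coding sequence at the end of the upstream arm, directly followed on the same strand by a short match to a composite TEV-cleavage/His tag element, an S-Tag, and then EGFP, an arrangement consistent with a C-terminal fusion in which the tag is joined to the end of the MYNN reading frame. Downstream, an EMCV IRES drives translation of the Tn5 aminoglycoside phosphotransferase (NeoR) from the same transcript. No mammalian promoter is annotated in the cassette, so both EGFP and G418 resistance should depend on correct integration and transcription from the native MYNN promoter, which enriches for properly targeted cells. The remaining unannotated sequence after NeoR presumably corresponds to the downstream homology arm.

The donor is meant to be co-delivered with its companion guide RNA plasmid, pMYNN.1.0-gDNA. The resulting GFP-tagged endogenous MYNN can be detected or captured through the GFP and affinity tags, although the record does not specify particular downstream assays.
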