Addgene plasmid #112354: pMYNN-donor
Purpose: CRISPR donor plasmid to tag human transcription factor MYNN with GFP
Depositing lab: Kevin White. Depositing organization: University of Chicago.
Backbone
  Vector backbone: pUC19
  Vector type: CRISPR
Growth in bacteria
  Bacterial resistance: Ampicillin, 100 μg/mL
  Growth temperature: 37°C
  Growth strain: DH5alpha
  Copy number: High Copy
Gene/Insert
  Gene/Insert name: MYNN homology arms flanking EGFP-IRES-Neo cassette
  Species: H. sapiens (human)
  Entrez Gene: MYNN (a.k.a. SBBIZ1, OSZF, ZBTB31, ZNF902)
  Cloning method: Gibson Cloning
  Sequencing primers: 5′ M13pUC-fwd; 3′ M13pUC-rev
Terms and licenses: Academic/Nonprofit Terms; Industry Terms: Not Available to Industry
Depositor comments: Cloning source: K562. Use with plasmid pMYNN.1.0-gDNA.
How to cite: pMYNN-donor was a gift from Kevin White (Addgene plasmid # 112354 ; http://n2t.net/addgene:112354 ; RRID:Addgene_112354)
